Addgene plasmid #238878: MAP2K1-NanoLuc Fusion Vector
Depositing lab: Promega Corporation.
Backbone
  Vector backbone: pFC32K-low Nluc CMV-Hygro Flexi(R) Vector
  Vector type: Mammalian Expression
Growth in bacteria
  Bacterial resistance: Kanamycin, 50 μg/mL
  Growth temperature: 37°C
  Growth strain: DH5alpha
  Copy number: Low Copy
Gene/Insert
  Gene/Insert name: MAP2K1
  Species: H. sapiens (human)
  Entrez Gene: MAP2K1 (a.k.a. CFC3, MAPKK1, MEK1, MEL, MKK1, PRKMK1)
  Promoter: CMV
  Tag / fusion protein: NanoLuc (R) (C terminal on backbone)
  Cloning method: Other
How to cite: MAP2K1-NanoLuc Fusion Vector was a gift from Promega Corporation (Addgene plasmid # 238878 ; http://n2t.net/addgene:238878 ; RRID:Addgene_238878)
