[The description below was written by a language model from this plasmid's Addgene catalogue record and pLannotate feature annotations shown in this document.]
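Description:
MAP2K1-NanoLuc Fusion Vector is a mammalian expression plasmid of about 5.8 kb built on the pFC32K-low Nluc CMV-Hygro Flexi backbone. It expresses human MAP2K1 (MEK1), the dual-specificity kinase that sits between RAF and ERK in the MAPK cascade, as a fusion with NanoLuc luciferase at its C terminus. Transcription in mammalian cells is driven by the human cytomegalovirus immediate-early enhancer and promoter. This is followed by a chimeric β-globin/immunoglobulin intron, which generally improves mRNA processing and expression. A T7 promoter lies immediately upstream of the coding region and could support in vitro or phage-polymerase-driven transcription. The MAP2K1 open reading frame runs directly into the human codon-optimized Nluc coding sequence after a short linker, and the transcript is terminated by an SV40 polyadenylation signal.

The plasmid is propagated in E. coli from a p15A origin, consistent with its catalogue listing as low copy, and is selected with kanamycin. The resistance gene is neo (nptII), placed behind an SV40 enhancer/early promoter and a fragment of a bacterial EM7 promoter and followed by a synthetic poly(A) signal. This arrangement typically allows the same marker to work in bacteria (kanamycin) and in mammalian cells (G418-type selection). Although the backbone name includes "Hygro", no hygromycin resistance gene appears in the feature table. Several other annotations are short fragment matches (M13 ori, bom, IS1, cer, RSF ori, SET1, large T antigen) that probably reflect backbone remnants rather than functional elements.

The record does not state an intended application. A bright, small luciferase fused to a kinase is commonly used as a luminescent donor in energy-transfer assays of target engagement or protein interaction, or as a readout of protein abundance in live cells.
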