Features (pLannotate 1.2.2; 23 found; start..end, strand, type, name):
    140..517     +  enhancer       CMV enhancer: human cytomegalovirus immediate early enhancer
    519..718     +  promoter       CMV promoter: human cytomegalovirus (CMV) immediate early promoter
    857..989     +  intron         chimeric intron: chimera between introns from human β-globin and immunoglobulin heavy chain genes
   1033..1051    +  promoter       T7 promoter: promoter for bacteriophage T7 RNA polymerase
   1065..2243    +  CDS            MAP2K1 (sequence withheld): MP2K1_HUMAN - Also known as MEK1, PRKMK1. Experimental evidence at protein level: Swiss-Prot protein existence level 1. Dual specificity protein kinase which acts as an essential component of the MAP kinase signal transduction pathway. Binding of extracellular ligands such as growth factors, cytokines and hormones to their cell-surface receptors activates RAS and this initiates RAF1 activation. RAF1 then further activates the dual-specificity protein kinases MAP2K1/MEK1 and MAP2K2/MEK2. Both MAP2K1/MEK1 and MAP2K2/MEK2 function specifically in the MAPK/ERK cascade, and catalyze the concomitant
   2265..2777    +  CDS            Nluc: NanoLuc® luciferase human codon-optimized
   2786..2815    +  misc_feature   MCS (fragment): pUC18/19 multiple cloning site
   2822..2871    +  CDS            SET1 (fragment): solubility-enhancement tag derived from T7 phage gene 10B
   2879..2898    +  terminator     T7 terminator (fragment): transcription terminator for bacteriophage T7 RNA polymerase
   2920..3041    -  polyA_signal   SV40 poly(A) signal: SV40 polyadenylation signal
   3064..3132    -  CDS            large T antigen (fragment): large T antigen from SV40 (simian virus 40)
   3137..3169    +  rep_origin     M13 ori (fragment): M13 bacteriophage origin of replication; arrow indicates direction of (+) strand synthesis
   3170..3221    -  misc_feature   bom (fragment): basis of mobility region from pBR322
   3286..3643    +  promoter       SV40 promoter: SV40 enhancer and early promoter
   3658..3685    +  promoter       EM7 promoter (fragment): synthetic bacterial promoter&nbsp
   3724..4515    +  CDS            neo: KKA2_KLEPN - Also known as kan, nptII. Experimental evidence at protein level: Swiss-Prot protein existence level 1. Resistance to kanamycin, neomycin, paromomycin, ribostamycin, butirosin and gentamicin B. From Klebsiella pneumoniae.
   4582..4630    +  polyA_signal   poly(A) signal: synthetic polyadenylation signal
   4659..4675    -  promoter       tet promoter (fragment): E. coli promoter for tetracycline efflux protein gene
   4787..5332    +  rep_origin     p15A ori: Plasmids containing the medium-copy-number p15A origin of replication can be propagated in E. coli cells that contain a second plasmid with the ColE1 origin.
   5420..5475    +  rep_origin     RSF ori (fragment): Plasmids containing the RSF 1030 origin of replication can be propagated in E. coli cells that contain additional plasmids with compatible origins.
   5574..5600    -  misc_feature   bom (fragment): basis of mobility region from pBR322
   5594..5641    -  mobile_element IS1 (fragment): prokaryotic transposable element IS1
   5649..5720    +  misc_feature   cer region (fragment): ColE1-derived recombination site that helps to maintain plasmids as monomers
>Addgene plasmid #238878 | MAP2K1-NanoLuc Fusion Vector | addgene full sequence | sequence record 480847 | Addgene NGS Result
TCAATATTGGCCATTAGCCATATTATTCATTGGTTATATAGCATAAATCAATATTGGCTATTGGCCATTG
CATACGTTGTATCTATATCATAATATGTACATTTATATTGGCTCATGTCCAATATGACCGCCATGTTGGC
ATTGATTATTGACTAGTTATTAATAGTAATCAATTACGGGGTCATTAGTTCATAGCCCATATATGGAGTT
CCGCGTTACATAACTTACGGTAAATGGCCCGCCTGGCTGACCGCCCAACGACCCCCGCCCATTGACGTCA
ATAATGACGTATGTTCCCATAGTAACGCCAATAGGGACTTTCCATTGACGTCAATGGGTGGAGTATTTAC
GGTAAACTGCCCACTTGGCAGTACATCAAGTGTATCATATGCCAAGTCCGCCCCCTATTGACGTCAATGA
CGGTAAATGGCCCGCCTGGCATTATGCCCAGTACATGACCTTACGGGACTTTCCTACTTGGCAGTACATC
TACGTATTAGTCATCGCTATTACCATGGTGATGCGGTTTTGGCAGTACACCAATGGGCGTGGATAGCGGT
TTGACTCACGGGGATTTCCAAGTCTCCACCCCATTGACGTCAATGGGAGTTTGTTTTGGCACCAAAATCA
ACGGGACTTTCCAAAATGTCGTAATAACCCCGCCCCGTTGACGCAAATGGGCGGTAGGCGTGTACGGTGG
GAGGTCTATATAAGCAGAGCTGGTTTAGTGAACCGTCAGATCACTAGAAGCTTTATTGCGGTAGTTTATC
ACAGTTAAATTGCTAACGCAGTCAGTGCTTCTGACACAACAGTCTCGAACTTAAGCTGCAGAAGTTGGTC
GTGAGGCACTGGGCAGGTAAGTATCAAGGTTACAAGACAGGTTTAAGGAGACCAATAGAAACTGGGCTTG
TCGAGACAGAGAAGACTCTTGCGTTTCTGATAGGCACCTATTGGTCTTACTGACATCCACTTTGCCTTTC
TCTCCACAGGTGTCCACTCCCAGTTCAATTACAGCTCTTAAGGCTAGAGTATTAATACGACTCACTATAG
GGCTAGCGATCGCC
[1182 nt withheld, positions 1065-2246]
TCTCTCGGCTCGAGCGGCGTCTTCACACTCGAAGATTTCGTTGGGGACTGGCGACAGACAGCCGGCTACA
ACCTGGACCAAGTCCTTGAACAGGGAGGTGTGTCCAGTTTGTTTCAGAATCTCGGGGTGTCCGTAACTCC
GATCCAAAGGATTGTCCTGAGCGGTGAAAATGGGCTGAAGATCGACATCCATGTCATCATCCCGTATGAA
GGTCTGAGCGGCGACCAAATGGGCCAGATCGAAAAAATTTTTAAGGTGGTGTACCCTGTGGATGATCATC
ACTTTAAGGTGATCCTGCACTATGGCACACTGGTAATCGACGGGGTTACGCCGAACATGATCGACTATTT
CGGACGGCCGTATGAAGGCATCGCCGTGTTCGACGGCAAAAAGATCACTGTAACAGGGACCCTGTGGAAC
GGCAACAAAATTATCGACGAGCGCCTGATCAACCCCGACGGCTCCCTGCTGTTCCGAGTAACCATCAACG
GAGTGACCGGCTGGCGGCTGTGCGAACGCATTCTGGCGTAAGGCCGCGACTCTAGAGTCGACCTGCAGGC
ATGCAAGCTGATCCGGCTGCTAACAAAGCCCGAAAGGAAGCTGAGTTGGCTGCTGCCACCGCTGAGCAAT
AACTAGCATAACCCCTTGGGGCGGCCGCTTCGAGCAGACATGATAAGATACATTGATGAGTTTGGACAAA
CCACAACTAGAATGCAGTGAAAAAAATGCTTTATTTGTGAAATTTGTGATGCTATTGCTTTATTTGTAAC
CATTATAAGCTGCAATAAACAAGTTAACAACAACAATTGCATTCATTTTATGTTTCAGGTTCAGGGGGAG
ATGTGGGAGGTTTTTTTAAGCAAGTAAAACCTCTACAAATGTGGTAAAATCGAATTTTAACAAAATATTA
ACGCTTACAATTTCCTGATGCGGTATTTTCTCCTTACGCATCTGTGCGGTATTTCACACCGCATACGCGG
ATCTGCGCAGCACCATGGCCTGAAATAACCTCTGAAAGAGGAACTTGGTTAGGTACCTTCTGAGGCGGAA
AGAACCAGCTGTGGAATGTGTGTCAGTTAGGGTGTGGAAAGTCCCCAGGCTCCCCAGCAGGCAGAAGTAT
GCAAAGCATGCATCTCAATTAGTCAGCAACCAGGTGTGGAAAGTCCCCAGGCTCCCCAGCAGGCAGAAGT
ATGCAAAGCATGCATCTCAATTAGTCAGCAACCATAGTCCCGCCCCTAACTCCGCCCATCCCGCCCCTAA
CTCCGCCCAGTTCCGCCCATTCTCCGCCCCATGGCTGACTAATTTTTTTTATTTATGCAGAGGCCGAGGC
CGCCTCGGCCTCTGAGCTATTCCAGAAGTAGTGAGGAGGCTTTTTTGGAGGCCTAGGCTTTTGCAAAAAG
CTTAATTAACTGTTGACAATTAATCATCGGCATAGTATAATACGACAAGGTGAGGAACTAAACCCAGGAG
GCAGATCATGATTGAACAAGATGGATTGCACGCAGGTTCTCCGGCCGCTTGGGTGGAGAGGCTATTCGGC
TATGACTGGGCACAACAGACAATCGGCTGCTCTGATGCCGCCGTGTTCCGGCTGTCAGCGCAGGGGCGCC
CGGTTCTTTTTGTCAAGACCGACCTGTCCGGTGCCCTGAATGAACTGCAGGACGAGGCAGCGCGGCTATC
GTGGCTGGCCACGACGGGCGTTCCTTGCGCAGCTGTGCTCGACGTTGTCACTGAAGCGGGAAGGGACTGG
CTGCTATTGGGCGAAGTGCCGGGGCAGGATCTCCTGTCATCTCACCTTGCTCCTGCCGAGAAAGTATCCA
TCATGGCTGATGCAATGCGGCGGCTGCATACGCTTGATCCGGCTACCTGCCCATTCGACCACCAAGCGAA
ACATCGCATCGAGCGAGCACGTACTCGGATGGAAGCCGGTCTTGTCGATCAGGATGATCTGGACGAAGAG
CATCAGGGGCTCGCGCCAGCCGAACTGTTCGCCAGGCTCAAGGCGCGCATGCCCGACGGCGAGGATCTCG
TCGTGACCCATGGCGATGCCTGCTTGCCGAATATCATGGTGGAAAATGGCCGCTTTTCTGGATTCATCGA
CTGTGGCCGGCTGGGTGTGGCGGACCGCTATCAGGACATAGCGTTGGCTACCCGTGATATTGCTGAAGAG
CTTGGCGGCGAATGGGCTGACCGCTTCCTCGTGCTTTACGGTATCGCCGCTCCCGATTCGCAGCGCATCG
CCTTCTATCGCCTTCTTGACGAGTTCTTCTGAGCGGGACTCTGGGGTTCGAAATGACCGACCAAGCGACG
CCCAACCTGCCATCACGATGGCCGCAATAAAATATCTTTATTTTCATTACATCTGTGTGTTGGTTTTTTG
TGTGAATCGATAGCGATAAGGATCCGCTCATGCGATGATAAGCTGTCAAACATGAGAATTACAACTTATA
TCGTATGGGGCTGACTTCAGGTGCTACATTTGAAGAGATAAATTGCACTGAAATCTAGAAATATTTTATC
TGATTAATAAGATGATCTTCTTGAGATCGTTTTGGTCTGCGCGTAATCTCTTGCTCTGAAAACGAAAAAA
CCGCCTTGCAGGGCGGTTTTTCGAAGGTTCTCTGAGCTACCAACTCTTTGAACCGAGGTAACTGGCTTGG
AGGAGCGCAGTCACCAAAACTTGTCCTTTCAGTTTAGCCTTAACCGGCGCATGACTTCAAGACTAACTCC
TCTAAATCAATTACCAGTGGCTGCTGCCAGTGGTGCTTTTGCATGTCTTTCCGGGTTGGACTCAAGACGA
TAGTTACCGGATAAGGCGCAGCGGTCGGACTGAACGGGGGGTTCGTGCATACAGTCCAGCTTGGAGCGAA
CTGCCTACCCGGAACTGAGTGTCAGGCGTGGAATGAGACAAACGCGGCCATAACAGCGGAATGACACCGG
TAAACCGAAAGGCAGGAACAGGAGAGCGCACGAGGGAGCCGCCAGGGGGAAACGCCTGGTATCTTTATAG
TCCTGTCGGGTTTCGCCACCACTGATTTGAGCGTCAGATTTCGTGATGCTTGTCAGGGGGGCGGAGCCTA
TGGAAAAACGGCTTTGCCGCGGCCCTCTCACTTCCCTGTTAAGTATCTTCCTGGCATCTTCCAGGAAATC
TCCGCCCCGTTCGTAAGCCATTTCCGCTCGCCGCAGTCGAACGACCGAGCGTAGCGAGTCAGTGAGCGAG
GAAGCGGAATATATCCTGTATCACATATTCTGCTGACGCACCGGTGCAGCCTTTTTTCTCCTGCCACATG
AAGCACTTCACTGACACCCTCATCAGTGCCAACATAGTAAGCCAGTATACACTCCGCTAGCGCTGATGTC
CGGCGGTGCTTTTGCCGTTACGCACCACCCCGTCATGAGATTACGCGTTTTAGCGGTGCGTACAATTAAG
GGATTATGGTAAATCCACTTACTGTCTGCCCTCGTAGCCATCGAGATAAACCGCAGTACTCCGGCCACGA
TGCGTCCGGCGTAGAGGATCGAGATCT
